>Addgene plasmid #47319 | Cas9m4-VP64 | addgene full sequence | sequence record 116706 | Addgene NGS Result
AGCGCCCAATACGCAAACCGCCTCTCCCCGCGCGTTGGCCGATTCATTAATGCAGCTGGCACGACAGGTT
TCCCGACTGGAAAGCGGGCAGTGAGCGCAACGCAATTAATGTGAGTTAGCTCACTCATTAGGCACCCCAG
GCTTTACACTTTATGCTTCCGGCTCGTATGTTGTGTGGAATTGTGAGCGGATAACAATTTCACACAGGAA
ACAGCTATGACCATGATTACGCCAAGCTCTAGCTAGAGGTCGACGGTATACAGACATGATAAGATACATT
GATGAGTTTGGACAAACCACAACTAGAATGCAGTGAAAAAAATGCTTTATTTGTGAAATTTGTGATGCTA
TTGCTTTATTTGTAACCATTATAAGCTGCAATAAACAAGTTGGGGTGGGCGAAGAACTCCAGCATGAGAT
CCCCGCGCTGGAGGATCATCCAGCCGGCGTCCCGGAAAACGATTCCGAAGCCCAACCTTTCATAGAAGGC
GGCGGTGGAATCGAAATCTCGTGATGGCAGGTTGGGCGTCGCTTGGTCGGTCATTTCGCGAACCCCAGAG
TCCCGCTCAGAAGAACTCGTCAAGAAGGCGATAGAAGGCGATGCGCTGCGAATCGGGAGCGGCGATACCG
TAAAGCACGAGGAAGCGGTCAGCCCATTCGCCGCCAAGCTCTTCAGCAATATCACGGGTAGCCAACGCTA
TGTCCTGATAGCGGTCCGCCACACCCAGCCGGCCACAGTCGATGAATCCAGAAAAGCGGCCATTTTCCAC
CATGATATTCGGCAAGCAGGCATCGCCATGGGTCACGACGAGATCCTCGCCGTCGGGCATGCGCGCCTTG
AGCCTGGCGAACAGTTCGGCTGGCGCGAGCCCCTGATGCTCTTCGTCCAGATCATCCTGATCGACAAGAC
CGGCTTCCATCCGAGTACGTGCTCGCTCGATGCGATGTTTCGCTTGGTGGTCGAATGGGCAGGTAGCCGG
ATCAAGCGTATGCAGCCGCCGCATTGCATCAGCCATGATGGATACTTTCTCGGCAGGAGCAAGGTGAGAT
GACAGGAGATCCTGCCCCGGCACTTCGCCCAATAGCAGCCAGTCCCTTCCCGCTTCAGTGACAACGTCGA
GCACAGCTGCGCAAGGAACGCCCGTCGTGGCCAGCCACGATAGCCGCGCTGCCTCGTCCTGCAGTTCATT
CAGGGCACCGGACAGGTCGGTCTTGACAAAAAGAACCGGGCGCCCCTGCGCTGACAGCCGGAACACGGCG
GCATCAGAGCAGCCGATTGTCTGTTGTGCCCAGTCATAGCCGAATAGCCTCTCCACCCAAGCGGCCGGAG
AACCTGCGTGCAATCCATCTTGTTCAATCATGCGAAACGATCCTCATCCTGTCTCTTGATCAGATCCGAA
AATGGATATACAAGCTCCCGGGAGCTTTTTGCAAAAGCCTAGGCCTCCAAAAAAGCCTCCTCACTACTTC
TGGAATAGCTCAGAGGCAGAGGCGGCCTCGGCCTCTGCATAAATAAAAAAAATTAGTCAGCCATGGGGCG
GAGAATGGGCGGAACTGGGCGGAGTTAGGGGCGGGATGGGCGGAGTTAGGGGCGGGACTATGGTTGCTGA
CTAATTGAGATGCATGCTTTGCATACTTCTGCCTGCTGGGGAGCCTGGGGACTTTCCACACCTGGTTGCT
GACTAATTGAGATGCATGCTTTGCATACTTCTGCCTGCTGGGGAGCCTGGGGACTTTCCACACCCTAACT
GACACACATTCCACAGAATTAATTCGCGTTAAATTTTTGTTAAATCAGCTCATTTTTTAACCAATAGGCC
GAAATCGGCAAAATCCCTTATAAATCAAAAGAATAGACCGAGATAGGGT
[37 nt withheld, positions 1870-1906]
AAAGAACGTGGACTCCAACGTCAAAGG
[49 nt withheld, positions 1934-1982]
T
[91 nt withheld, positions 1984-2074]
G
[124 nt withheld, positions 2076-2199]
GGGGATACCCCCTAGAGCCCCAGCTGCGCAGATCTGCTATGGCAGGGCCTGCCGCCCCGACGTTGGCTGC
GAGCCCTGGGCCTTCACCCGAACTTGGGGGGTGGGGTGGGGAAAAGGAAGAAACGCGGGCGTATTGGCCC
CAATGGGGTCTCGGTGGGGTATCGACAGAGTGCCAGCCCTGGGACCGAACCCCGCGTTTATGAACAAACG
ACCCAACACCCGTGCGTTTTATTCTGTCTTTTTATTGCCGTCATAGCGCGGGTTCCTTCCGGTATTGTCT
CCTTCCGTGTTTCAGTTAGCCTCCCCCGTTTAAACTCATTACTAACCGGTAGGGATCGAACCCTTCATCT
AGAGTTAATCAGCATGTCCAGGTCGAAATCATCAAGGGCGTCACTGCCGAGCATGTCGAGGTCAAAGTCA
TCAAGGGCATCCGAACCAAGCATGTCAAGGTCAAAATCATCGAGGGCGTCACTTCCCAGCATATCCAGAT
CAAAATCGTCCAATGCGTCAGCCCGTCCGGAACCGCTGGCCTCCACCTTCCTCTTCTTCTTGGGGTCAGC
CCTGCTGTCTCCACCGAGCTGAGAGAGGTCGATTCTTGTTTCATAGAGCCCCGTAATTGACTGATGAATC
AGTGTGGCGTCCAGGACCTCCTTTGTAGAGGTGTACCGCTTTCTGTCTATGGTGGTGTCGAAGTACTTGA
AGGCTGCAGGCGCGCCCAAGTTGGTCAGAGTAAACAAGTGGATAATGTTTTCTGCCTGCTCCCTGATGGG
CTTATCCCTGTGCTTATTGTAAGCAGAAAGCACCTTATCGAGGTTAGCGTCGGCGAGGATCACTCTTTTG
GAGAATTCGCTTATTTGCTCGATGATCTCATCAAGGTAGTGTTTGTGTTGTTCCACGAACAGCTGCTTCT
GCTCATTATCTTCGGGAGACCCTTTGAGCTTTTCATAGTGGCTGGCCAGATACAAGAAATTAACGTATTT
AGAGGGCAGTGCCAGCTCGTTACCTTTCTGCAGCTCGCCCGCACTAGCGAGCATTCGTTTCCGGCCGTTT
TCAAGCTCAAAGAGAGAGTACTTGGGAAGCTTAATGATGAGGTCTTTTTTGACCTCTTTATATCCTTTCG
CCTCGAGAAAGTCGATGGGGTTTTTTTCGAAGCTTGATCGCTCCATGATTGTGATGCCCAGCAGTTCCTT
GACGCTTTTGAGTTTTTTAGACTTCCCTTTCTCCACTTTGGCCACAACCAGTACACTGTAAGCGACTGTA
GGAGAATCGAATCCGCCGTATTTCTTGGGGTCCCAATCTTTTTTGCGTGCGATCAGCTTGTCGCTGTTCC
TTTTCGGGAGGATACTTTCCTTGGAGAAGCCTCCGGTCTGTACTTCGGTCTTTTTAACGATGTTCACCTG
CGGCATGGACAGGACCTTCCGGACTGTCGCGAAATCCCTACCCTTGTCCCACACGATTTCTCCTGTTTCT
CCGTTTGTTTCGATAAGTGGTCGCTTCCGAATCTCTCCATTGGCCAGTGTAATCTCGGTCTTGAAAAAAT
TCATAATATTGCTGTAAAAGAAGTACTTAGCGGTGGCCTTGCCTATTTCCTGCTCAGACTTTGCGATCAT
TTTCCTAACATCGTACACTTTATAGTCTCCGTAAACAAATTCAGATTCAAGCTTGGGATATTTTTTGATA
AGTGCAGTGCCTACCACTGCATTCAGGTAGGCATCATGCGCATGGTGGTAATTGTTGATCTCTCTCACCT
TATAAAACTGAAAGTCCTTTCTGAAATCTGAGACCAGCTTAGACTTCAGAGTAATAACTTTCACCTCTCG
AATCAGTTTGTCATTTTCATCGTACTTGGTGTTCATGCGTGAATCGAGAATTTGGGCCACGTGCTTGGTG
ATCTGGCGTGTCTCAACAAGCTGCCTTTTGATGAAGCCGGCTTTATCCAACTCAGACAGGCCACCTCGTT
CAGCCTTAGTCAGATTATCGAACTTCCGTTGTGTGATCAGTTTGGCGTTCAGCAGCTGCCGCCAATAATT
TTTCATTTTCTTGACAACTTCTTCTGAGGGGACGTTATCACTCTTCCCTCTAGCTTTATCGGATCTTGTC
AACACTTTATTATCAATAGAATCATCTTTGAGAAAAGACTGGGGCACGATAGCAGCCACGTCGTAGTCGG
AGAGCCGATTGATGTCCAGTTCCTGATCCACGTACATGTCCCTGCCGTTCTGCAGGTAGTACAGGTAGAG
CTTCTCATTCTGAAGCTGGGTGTTTTCAACTGGGTGTTCCTTAAGGATTTGGGACCCCAGTTCTTTTATA
CCCTCTTCAATCCTCTTCATCCTTTCCCTACTGTTCTTCTGTCCCTTCTGGGTAGTTTGGTTCTCTCGGG
CCATCTCGATAACGATATTCTCGGGCTTATGCCTTCCCATTACTTTGACGAGTTCATCCACGACCTTAAC
GGTCTGCAGTATTCCCTTTTTGATAGCTGGGCTACCTGCAAGATTAGCGATGTGCTCGTGAAGACTGTCC
CCCTGGCCAGAAACTTGTGCTTTCTGGATGTCCTCCTTAAAGGTGAGAGAGTCATCATGGATCAACTGCA
TGAAGTTCCGGTTGGCAAATCCATCGGACTTAAGAAAATCCAGGATTGTCTTTCCACTCTGCTTGTCTCG
GATCCCATTGATCAGTTTTCTTGACAGCCGCCCCCATCCTGTATATCGGCGCCTCTTGAGCTGTTTCATG
ACTTTGTCGTCGAAGAGATGAGCGTAAGTTTTCAAGCGTTCTTCAATCATCTCCCTATCTTCAAACAACG
TAAGGGTGAGGACAATGTCCTCAAGAATGTCCTCGTTCTCCTCATTGTCCAGGAAGTCCTTGTCTTTAAT
GATTTTCAGGAGATCGTGATACGTTCCCAGGGATGCGTTGAAGCGATCCTCCACTCCGCTGATTTCAACA
GAGTCGAAACATTCAATCTTTTTGAAATAGTCTTCTTTGAGCTGTTTCACGGTAACTTTCCGGTTCGTCT
TGAAGAGGAGGTCCACGATAGCTTTCTTCTGCTCTCCAGACAGGAATGCTGGCTTTCTCATCCCTTCTGT
GACGTATTTGACCTTGGTGAGCTCGTTATAAACTGTGAAGTACTCGTACAGCAGAGAGTGTTTAGGAAGC
ACCTTTTCGTTAGGCAGATTTTTATCAAAGTTAGTCATCCTTTCGATGAAGGACTGGGCAGAGGCCCCCT
TATCCACGACTTCCTCGAAGTTCCAGGGAGTGATGGTCTCTTCTGATTTGCGAGTCATCCACGCGAATCT
GGAATTTCCCCGGGCGAGGGGGCCTACATAGTAGGGTATCCGAAATGTGAGGATTTTCTCAATCTTTTCC
CTGTTATCTTTCAAAAAGGGGTAGAAATCCTCTTGCCGCCTGAGGATAGCGTGCAGTTCGCCCAGGTGAA
TCTGGTGGGGGATGCTTCCATTGTCGAAAGTGCGCTGTTTGCGCAACAGATCTTCTCTGTTAAGCTTTAC
CAGCAGCTCCTCGGTGCCGTCCATTTTTTCCAAGATGGGCTTAATAAATTTGTAAAATTCCTCCTGGCTT
GCTCCGCCGTCAATGTATCCGGCGTAGCCATTTTTAGACTGATCGAAGAAAATTTCCTTGTACTTCTCAG
GCAGTTGCTGTCTGACAAGGGCCTTCAGCAAAGTCAAGTCTTGGTGGTGCTCATCATAGCGCTTGATCAT
ACTAGCGCTCAGCGGAGCTTTGGTGATCTCCGTGTTCACTCGCAGAATATCACTCAGCAGAATGGCGTCT
GACAGGTTCTTTGCCGCCAAAAAAAGGTCTGCGTACTGGTCGCCGATCTGGGCCAGCAGATTGTCGAGAT
CATCATCGTAGGTGTCTTTGCTCAGTTGAAGCTTGGCATCTTCGGCCAGGTCGAAGTTAGATTTAAAGTT
GGGGGTCAGCCCGAGTGACAGGGCGATAAGATTACCAAACAGGCCGTTCTTCTTCTCCCCAGGGAGCTGT
GCGATGAGGTTTTCGAGCCGCCGGGATTTGGACAGCCTAGCGCTCAGGATTGCTTTGGCGTCAACTCCGG
ATGCATTGATCGGGTTCTCTTCGAAAAGCTGATTGTAAGTCTGAACCAGTTGGATAAAGAGTTTGTCGAC
ATCGCTGTTGTCTGGGTTCAGGTCCCCCTCGATGAGGAAGTGTCCCCGAAATTTGATCATATGCGCCAGC
GCGAGATAGATCAACCGCAAGTCAGCCTTATCAGTACTGTCTACAAGCTTCTTCCTCAGATGATATATGG
TTGGGTACTTTTCATGGTACGCCACCTCGTCCACGATATTGCCAAAGATTGGGTGGCGCTCGTGCTTTTT
ATCCTCCTCCACCAAAAAGGACTCCTCCAGCCTATGGAAGAAAGAGTCATCCACCTTAGCCATCTCATTA
CTAAAGATCTCCTGCAGGTAGCAGATCCGATTCTTTCTGCGGGTATATCTGCGCCGTGCTGTTCTTTTGA
GCCGCGTGGCTTCGGCCGTCTCCCCGGAGTCGAACAGGAGGGCGCCAATGAGGTTCTTCTTTATGCTGTG
GCGATCGGTATTGCCCAGAACTTTGAATTTTTTGCTCGGCACCTTGTACTCGTCCGTAATGACGGCCCAG
CCGACGCTGTTTGTGCCGATAGCGAGCCCAATGGAGTACTTCTTGTCCATCCCCCTTCCCACCTTCCTCT
TCTTCTTGGGCATGGTGGCAAGGGTTCGATCCTCTAGAGTCCGGAGGCTGGATCGGTCCCGGTGTCTTCT
ATGGAGGTCAAAACAGCGTGGATGGCGTCTCCAGGCGATCTGACGGTTCACTAAACGAGCTCTGCTTATA
TAGACCTCCCACCGTACACGCCTACCGCCCATTTGCGTCAATGGGGCGGAGTTGTTACGACATTTTGGAA
AGTCCCGTTGATTTTGGTGCCAAAACAAACTCCCATTGACGTCAATGGGGTGGAGACTTGGAAATCCCCG
TGAGTCAAACCGCTATCCACGCCCATTGATGTACTGCCAAAACCGCATCACCATGGTAATAGCGATGACT
AATACGTAGATGTACTGCCAAGTAGGAAAGTCCCATAAGGTCATGTACTGGGCATAATGCCAGGCGGGCC
ATTTACCGTCATTGACGTCAATAGGGGGCGTACTTGGCATATGATACACTTGATGTACTGCCAAGTGGGC
AGTTTACCGTAAATACTCCACCCATTGACGTCAATGGAAAGTCCCTATTGGCGTTACTATGGGAACATAC
GTCATTATTGACGTCAATGGGCGGGGGTCGTTGGGCGGTCAGCCAGGCGGGCCATTTACCGTAAGTTATG
TAACGCGGAACTCCATATATGGGCTATGAACTAATGACCCCGTAATTGATTACTATTAATAACTAGTCAA
TAATCAATGTCAACGCGTATATCTGGCCCGTACATCGCGAAGCAGCGCAAAACGCCTAACCCTAAGCAGA
TTCTTCATGCAATTGTCGGTCAAGCCTTGCCTTGTTGTAGCTTAAATTTTGCTCGCGCACTACTCAGCGA
CCTCCAACACACAAGCAGGGAGCAGATACTGGCTTAACTATGCGGCATCAGAGCAGATTGTACTGAGAGT
GCACCATAGGGGATCGGGAGATCTCCCGATCCGTCGACGTCAGGTGGCACTTTTCGGGGAAATGTGCGCG
GAACCCCTATTTGTTTATTTTTCTAAATACATTCAAATATGTATCCGCTCATGAGACAATAACCCTGATA
AATGCTTCAATAATATTGAAAAAGGAAGAGTATGAGTATTCAACATTTCCGTGTCGCCCTTATTCCCTTT
TTTGCGGCATTTTGCCTTCCTGTTTTTGCTCACCCAGAAACGCTGGTGAAAGTAAAAGATGCTGAAGATC
AGTTGGGTGCACGAGTGGGTTACATCGAACTGGATCTCAACAGCGGTAAGATCCTTGAGAGTTTTCGCCC
CGAAGAACGTTTTCCAATGATGAGCACTTTTAAAGTTCTGCTATGTGGCGCGGTATTATCCCGTATTGAC
GCCGGGCAAGAGCAACTCGGTCGCCGCATACACTATTCTCAGAATGACTTGGTTGAGTACTCACCAGTCA
CAGAAAAGCATCTTACGGATGGCATGACAGTAAGAGAATTATGCAGTGCTGCCATAACCATGAGTGATAA
CACTGCGGCCAACTTACTTCTGACAACGATCGGAGGACCGAAGGAGCTAACCGCTTTTTTGCACAACATG
GGGGATCATGTAACTCGCCTTGATCGTTGGGAACCGGAGCTGAATGAAGCCATACCAAACGACGAGCGTG
ACACCACGATGCCTGTAGCAATGGCAACAACGTTGCGCAAACTATTAACTGGCGAACTACTTACTCTAGC
TTCCCGGCAACAATTAATAGACTGGATGGAGGCGGATAAAGTTGCAGGACCACTTCTGCGCTCGGCCCTT
CCGGCTGGCTGGTTTATTGCTGATAAATCTGGAGCCGGTGAGCGTGGGTCTCGCGGTATCATTGCAGCAC
TGGGGCCAGATGGTAAGCCCTCCCGTATCGTAGTTATCTACACGACGGGGAGTCAGGCAACTATGGATGA
ACGAAATAGACAGATCGCTGAGATAGGTGCCTCACTGATTAAGCATTGGTAACTGTCAGACCAAGTTTAC
TCATATATACTTTAGATTGATTTAAAACTTCATTTTTAATTTAAAAGGATCTAGGTGAAGATCCTTTTTG
ATAATCTCATGACCAAAATCCCTTAACGTGAGTTTTCGTTCCACTGAGCGTCAGACCCCGTAGAAAAGAT
CAAAGGATCTTCTTGAGATCCTTTTTTTCTGCGCGTAATCTGCTGCTTGCAAACAAAAAAACCACCGCTA
CCAGCGGTGGTTTGTTTGCCGGATCAAGAGCTACCAACTCTTTTTCCGAAGGTAACTGGCTTCAGCAGAG
CGCAGATACCAAATACTGTTCTTCTAGTGTAGCCGTAGTTAGGCCACCACTTCAAGAACTCTGTAGCACC
GCCTACATACCTCGCTCTGCTAATCCTGTTACCAGTGGCTGCTGCCAGTGGCGATAAGTCGTGTCTTACC
GGGTTGGACTCAAGACGATAGTTACCGGATAAGGCGCAGCGGTCGGGCTGAACGGGGGGTTCGTGCACAC
AGCCCAGCTTGGAGCGAACGACCTACACCGAACTGAGATACCTACAGCGTGAGCTATGAGAAAGCGCCAC
GCTTCCCGAAGGGAGAAAGGCGGACAGGTATCCGGTAAGCGGCAGGGTCGGAACAGGAGAGCGCACGAGG
GAGCTTCCAGGGGGAAACGCCTGGTATCTTTATAGTCCTGTCGGGTTTCGCCACCTCTGACTTGAGCGTC
GATTTTTGTGATGCTCGTCAGGGGGGCGGAGCCTATGGAAAAACGCCAGCAACGCGGCCTTTTTACGGTT
CCTGGCCTTTTGCTGGCCTTTTGCTCACATGTTCTTTCCTGCGTTATCCCCTGATTCTGTGGATAACCGT
ATTACCGCCTTTGAGTGAGCTGATACCGCTCGCCGCAGCCGAACGACCGAGCGCAGCGAGTCAGTGAGCG
AGGAAGCGGAAG
Features (pLannotate 1.2.2; 19 found; start..end, strand, type, name):
      2..94      +  CDS            lacI (fragment): lac repressor; lacI; The lac repressor binds to the lac operator to inhibit transcription in E. coli. This inhibition can be relieved by adding lactose or isopropyl-β-D-thiogalactopyranoside (IPTG).
    107..128     +  protein_bind   CAP binding site: CAP binding activates transcription in the presence of cAMP. E. coli catabolite activator protein
    143..173     +  promoter       lac promoter: promoter for the E. coli lac operon
    181..197     +  protein_bind   lac operator: The lac repressor binds to the lac operator to inhibit transcription in E. coli. This inhibition can be relieved by adding lactose or isopropyl-β-D-thiogalactopyranoside (IPTG). lac repressor encoded by lacI
    270..391     -  polyA_signal   SV40 poly(A) signal: SV40 polyadenylation signal
    386..544     -  CDS            ble (fragment): BLE_KLEPN - Experimental evidence at protein level: Swiss-Prot protein existence level 1. Binding protein with a strong affinity to the bleomycin family of antibiotics. Binds to CL990; an antimitotic-antibiotic compound. From Klebsiella pneumoniae.
    570..1361    -  CDS            neo: KKA2_KLEPN - Also known as kan, nptII. Experimental evidence at protein level: Swiss-Prot protein existence level 1. Resistance to kanamycin, neomycin, paromomycin, ribostamycin, butirosin and gentamicin B. From Klebsiella pneumoniae.
   1428..1757    -  promoter       SV40 promoter: SV40 enhancer and early promoter
   1771..2199    -  rep_origin     f1 ori (sequence partly withheld): f1 bacteriophage origin of replication; arrow indicates direction of (+) strand synthesis
   2294..2310    +  polyA_signal   bGH poly(A) signal (fragment): bovine growth hormone polyadenylation signal
   2401..2449    -  polyA_signal   HSV TK poly(A) signal: herpes simplex virus thymidine kinase polyadenylation signal (Cole and Stacy, 1985)
   2572..2588    -  CDS            VP96 (fragment): 6 tandem repeats of the minimal activation domain of herpes simplex virus VP16 (Cheng et al., 2013)
   2766..6869    -  CDS            Cas9m4: catalytically dead mutant of the Cas9 endonuclease from the Streptococcus pyogenes Type II CRISPR/Cas system RNA-guided DNA-binding protein that lacks endonuclease activity due to the mutations D10A, D839A, H840A, and N863A (Mali et al., 2013)
   7017..7220    -  promoter       CMV promoter: human cytomegalovirus (CMV) immediate early promoter
   7221..7600    -  enhancer       CMV enhancer: human cytomegalovirus immediate early enhancer
   7755..7807    +  misc_feature   bom (fragment): basis of mobility region from pBR322
   7866..7970    +  promoter       AmpR promoter: bla
   7971..8831    +  CDS            AmpR: β-lactamase; bla; confers resistance to ampicillin, carbenicillin, and related antibiotics
   9002..9590    +  rep_origin     ori: high-copy-number ColE1/pMB1/pBR322/pUC origin of replication
