[The description below was written by a language model from this plasmid's Addgene catalogue record and pLannotate feature annotations shown in this document.]
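Description:
Cas9m4-VP64 is a mammalian expression plasmid of about 9.8 kb, built on the pcDNA3.3_TOPO backbone and catalogued as a CRISPR vector. It encodes an RNA-guided transcriptional activator. In E. coli it replicates from a high-copy ColE1/pUC-type origin and is selected with ampicillin through the bla (β-lactamase) gene under its own promoter. An f1 phage origin is also present, along with leftover lac regulatory sequences (a lacI fragment, CAP site, lac promoter and operator) and a bom fragment. For selection in mammalian cells, the SV40 enhancer/early promoter drives a neomycin phosphotransferase (neo) cassette that ends in an SV40 polyadenylation signal. A short ble fragment sits next to this cassette.

The payload is transcribed from the human cytomegalovirus immediate-early enhancer and promoter and terminated by the HSV thymidine kinase polyadenylation signal. It encodes a human codon-optimized Streptococcus pyogenes Cas9 carrying the D10A, D839A, H840A and N863A substitutions (Cas9m4). These mutations remove endonuclease activity but leave guide-RNA-directed DNA binding intact. Downstream of the Cas9 coding region, the annotation software picked up only a short match to tandem VP16 minimal activation domain repeats. This fits the VP64 fusion named in the record, although the full VP64 domain, any linkers and any nuclear localization signals are not individually annotated.

No guide RNA cassette appears in the feature table, so a guide would have to be supplied separately. When directed to a promoter region, the nuclease-null Cas9 brings the VP64 activation domain to the target and upregulates its transcription without cutting the DNA. The associated work used such activators for targeted gene activation and for screening Cas9 target specificity.
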