Addgene plasmid #47319: Cas9m4-VP64
Purpose: Cas9m4 Activator
Depositing lab: George Church. Depositing organization: Harvard Medical School. Publication: CAS9 transcriptional activators for target specificity screening and paired nickases for cooperative genome engineering. Mali P, Aach J, Stranges PB, Esvelt KM, Moosburner M, Kosuri S, Yang L, Church GM. Nat Biotechnol. 2013 Aug 1. doi: 10.1038/nbt.2675. PubMed 23907171.
Backbone
  Vector backbone: pcDNA3.3_TOPO
  Vector type: CRISPR
Growth in bacteria
  Bacterial resistance: Ampicillin, 100 μg/mL
  Growth temperature: 37°C
  Growth strain: Stbl3
  Copy number: Unknown
Gene/Insert
  Gene/Insert name: Cas9m4-VP64
Terms and licenses: Academic/Nonprofit Terms; Industry Terms: Not Available to Industry
Depositor comments: This plasmid contains a human codon optimized form of cas9.
How to cite: Cas9m4-VP64 was a gift from George Church (Addgene plasmid # 47319 ; http://n2t.net/addgene:47319 ; RRID:Addgene_47319)
