>Addgene plasmid #47319 | Cas9m4-VP64 | depositor partial sequence | sequence record 67406 | Cas9m4-VP64 sequence 4365 bps
GCCACCATGCCCAAGAAGAAGAGGAAGGTGGGAAGGGGGATGGACAAGAAGTACTCCATTGGGCTCGCTA
TCGGCACAAACAGCGTCGGCTGGGCCGTCATTACGGACGAGTACAAGGTGCCGAGCAAAAAATTCAAAGT
TCTGGGCAATACCGATCGCCACAGCATAAAGAAGAACCTCATTGGCGCCCTCCTGTTCGACTCCGGGGAG
ACGGCCGAAGCCACGCGGCTCAAAAGAACAGCACGGCGCAGATATACCCGCAGAAAGAATCGGATCTGCT
ACCTGCAGGAGATCTTTAGTAATGAGATGGCTAAGGTGGATGACTCTTTCTTCCATAGGCTGGAGGAGTC
CTTTTTGGTGGAGGAGGATAAAAAGCACGAGCGCCACCCAATCTTTGGCAATATCGTGGACGAGGTGGCG
TACCATGAAAAGTACCCAACCATATATCATCTGAGGAAGAAGCTTGTAGACAGTACTGATAAGGCTGACT
TGCGGTTGATCTATCTCGCGCTGGCGCATATGATCAAATTTCGGGGACACTTCCTCATCGAGGGGGACCT
GAACCCAGACAACAGCGATGTCGACAAACTCTTTATCCAACTGGTTCAGACTTACAATCAGCTTTTCGAA
GAGAACCCGATCAACGCATCCGGAGTTGACGCCAAAGCAATCCTGAGCGCTAGGCTGTCCAAATCCCGGC
GGCTCGAAAACCTCATCGCACAGCTCCCTGGGGAGAAGAAGAACGGCCTGTTTGGTAATCTTATCGCCCT
GTCACTCGGGCTGACCCCCAACTTTAAATCTAACTTCGACCTGGCCGAAGATGCCAAGCTTCAACTGAGC
AAAGACACCTACGATGATGATCTCGACAATCTGCTGGCCCAGATCGGCGACCAGTACGCAGACCTTTTTT
TGGCGGCAAAGAACCTGTCAGACGCCATTCTGCTGAGTGATATTCTGCGAGTGAACACGGAGATCACCAA
AGCTCCGCTGAGCGCTAGTATGATCAAGCGCTATGATGAGCACCACCAAGACTTGACTTTGCTGAAGGCC
CTTGTCAGACAGCAACTGCCTGAGAAGTACAAGGAAATTTTCTTCGATCAGTCTAAAAATGGCTACGCCG
GATACATTGACGGCGGAGCAAGCCAGGAGGAATTTTACAAATTTATTAAGCCCATCTTGGAAAAAATGGA
CGGCACCGAGGAGCTGCTGGTAAAGCTTAACAGAGAAGATCTGTTGCGCAAACAGCGCACTTTCGACAAT
GGAAGCATCCCCCACCAGATTCACCTGGGCGAACTGCACGCTATCCTCAGGCGGCAAGAGGATTTCTACC
CCTTTTTGAAAGATAACAGGGAAAAGATTGAGAAAATCCTCACATTTCGGATACCCTACTATGTAGGCCC
CCTCGCCCGGGGAAATTCCAGATTCGCGTGGATGACTCGCAAATCAGAAGAGACCATCACTCCCTGGAAC
TTCGAGGAAGTCGTGGATAAGGGGGCCTCTGCCCAGTCCTTCATCGAAAGGATGACTAACTTTGATAAAA
ATCTGCCTAACGAAAAGGTGCTTCCTAAACACTCTCTGCTGTACGAGTACTTCACAGTTTATAACGAGCT
CACCAAGGTCAAATACGTCACAGAAGGGATGAGAAAGCCAGCATTCCTGTCTGGAGAGCAGAAGAAAGCT
ATCGTGGACCTCCTCTTCAAGACGAACCGGAAAGTTACCGTGAAACAGCTCAAAGAAGACTATTTCAAAA
AGATTGAATGTTTCGACTCTGTTGAAATCAGCGGAGTGGAGGATCGCTTCAACGCATCCCTGGGAACGTA
TCACGATCTCCTGAAAATCATTAAAGACAAGGACTTCCTGGACAATGAGGAGAACGAGGACATTCTTGAG
GACATTGTCCTCACCCTTACGTTGTTTGAAGATAGGGAGATGATTGAAGAACGCTTGAAAACTTACGCTC
ATCTCTTCGACGACAAAGTCATGAAACAGCTCAAGAGGCGCCGATATACAGGATGGGGGCGGCTGTCAAG
AAAACTGATCAATGGGATCCGAGACAAGCAGAGTGGAAAGACAATCCTGGATTTTCTTAAGTCCGATGGA
TTTGCCAACCGGAACTTCATGCAGTTGATCCATGATGACTCTCTCACCTTTAAGGAGGACATCCAGAAAG
CACAAGTTTCTGGCCAGGGGGACAGTCTTCACGAGCACATCGCTAATCTTGCAGGTAGCCCAGCTATCAA
AAAGGGAATACTGCAGACCGTTAAGGTCGTGGATGAACTCGTCAAAGTAATGGGAAGGCATAAGCCCGAG
AATATCGTTATCGAGATGGCCCGAGAGAACCAAACTACCCAGAAGGGACAGAAGAACAGTAGGGAAAGGA
TGAAGAGGATTGAAGAGGGTATAAAAGAACTGGGGTCCCAAATCCTTAAGGAACACCCAGTTGAAAACAC
CCAGCTTCAGAATGAGAAGCTCTACCTGTACTACCTGCAGAACGGCAGGGACATGTACGTGGATCAGGAA
CTGGACATCAATCGGCTCTCCGACTACGACGTGGCTGCTATCGTGCCCCAGTCTTTTCTCAAAGATGATT
CTATTGATAATAAAGTGTTGACAAGATCCGATAAAGCTAGAGGGAAGAGTGATAACGTCCCCTCAGAAGA
AGTTGTCAAGAAAATGAAAAATTATTGGCGGCAGCTGCTGAACGCCAAACTGATCACACAACGGAAGTTC
GATAATCTGACTAAGGCTGAACGAGGTGGCCTGTCTGAGTTGGATAAAGCCGGCTTCATCAAAAGGCAGC
TTGTTGAGACACGCCAGATCACCAAGCACGTGGCCCAAATTCTCGATTCACGCATGAACACCAAGTACGA
TGAAAATGACAAACTGATTCGAGAGGTGAAAGTTATTACTCTGAAGTCTAAGCTGGTCTCAGATTTCAGA
AAGGACTTTCAGTTTTATAAGGTGAGAGAGATCAACAATTACCACCATGCGCATGATGCCTACCTGAATG
CAGTGGTAGGCACTGCACTTATCAAAAAATATCCCAAGCTTGAATCTGAATTTGTTTACGGAGACTATAA
AGTGTACGATGTTAGGAAAATGATCGCAAAGTCTGAGCAGGAAATAGGCAAGGCCACCGCTAAGTACTTC
TTTTACAGCAATATTATGAATTTTTTCAAGACCGAGATTACACTGGCCAATGGAGAGATTCGGAAGCGAC
CACTTATCGAAACAAACGGAGAAACAGGAGAAATCGTGTGGGACAAGGGTAGGGATTTCGCGACAGTCCG
GAAGGTCCTGTCCATGCCGCAGGTGAACATCGTTAAAAAGACCGAAGTACAGACCGGAGGCTTCTCCAAG
GAAAGTATCCTCCCGAAAAGGAACAGCGACAAGCTGATCGCACGCAAAAAAGATTGGGACCCCAAGAAAT
ACGGCGGATTCGATTCTCCTACAGTCGCTTACAGTGTACTGGTTGTGGCCAAAGTGGAGAAAGGGAAGTC
TAAAAAACTCAAAAGCGTCAAGGAACTGCTGGGCATCACAATCATGGAGCGATCAAGCTTCGAAAAAAAC
CCCATCGACTTTCTCGAGGCGAAAGGATATAAAGAGGTCAAAAAAGACCTCATCATTAAGCTTCCCAAGT
ACTCTCTCTTTGAGCTTGAAAACGGCCGGAAACGAATGCTCGCTAGTGCGGGCGAGCTGCAGAAAGGTAA
CGAGCTGGCACTGCCCTCTAAATACGTTAATTTCTTGTATCTGGCCAGCCACTATGAAAAGCTCAAAGGG
TCTCCCGAAGATAATGAGCAGAAGCAGCTGTTCGTGGAACAACACAAACACTACCTTGATGAGATCATCG
AGCAAATAAGCGAATTCTCCAAAAGAGTGATCCTCGCCGACGCTAACCTCGATAAGGTGCTTTCTGCTTA
CAATAAGCACAGGGATAAGCCCATCAGGGAGCAGGCAGAAAACATTATCCACTTGTTTACTCTGACCAAC
TTGGGCGCGCCTGCAGCCTTCAAGTACTTCGACACCACCATAGACAGAAAGCGGTACACCTCTACAAAGG
AGGTCCTGGACGCCACACTGATTCATCAGTCAATTACGGGGCTCTATGAAACAAGAATCGACCTCTCTCA
GCTCGGTGGAGACAGCAGGGCTGACCCCAAGAAGAAGAGGAAGGTGGAGGCCAGCGGTTCCGGACGGGCT
GACGCATTGGACGATTTTGATCTGGATATGCTGGGAAGTGACGCCCTCGATGATTTTGACCTTGACATGC
TTGGTTCGGATGCCCTTGATGACTTTGACCTCGACATGCTCGGCAGTGACGCCCTTGATGATTTCGACCT
GGACATGCTGATTAACTCTAGATGA
