>Addgene plasmid #47319 | Cas9m4-VP64 | addgene partial sequence | sequence record 68957 | cmv-f 5'-CGCAAATGGGCGGTAGGCGTG-3'
GCAGAGCTCGTTTAGTGAACCGTCAGATCGCCTGGAGACGCCATCCACGCTGTTTTGACCTCCATAGAAG
ACACCGGGACCGATCCAGCCTCCGGACTCTAGAGGATCGAACCCTTGCCACCATGCCCAAGAAGAAGAGG
AAGGTGGGAAGGGGGATGGACAAGAAGTACTCCATTGGGCTCGCTATCGGCACAAACAGCGTCGGCTGGG
CCGTCATTACGGACGAGTACAAGGTGCCGAGCAAAAAATTCAAAGTTCTGGGCAATACCGATCGCCACAG
CATAAAGAAGAACCTCATTGGCGCCCTCCTGTTCGACTCCGGGGAGACGGCCGAAGCCACGCGGCTCAAA
AGAACAGCACGGCGCAGATATACCCGCAGAAAGAATCGGATCTGCTACCTGCAGGAGATCTTTAGTAATG
AGATGGCTAAGGTGGATGACTCTTTCTTCCATAGGCTGGAGGAGTCCTTTTTGGTGGAGGAGGATAAAAA
GCACGAGCGCCACCCAATCTTTGGCAATATCGTGGACGAGGTGGCGTACCATGAAAAGTACCCAACCATA
TATCATCTGAGGAAGAAGCTTGTAGACAGTACTGATAAGGCTGACTTGCGGTTGATCTATCTCGCGCTGG
CGCATATGATCAAATTTCGGGGACACTTCCTCATCGAGGGGGACCTGAACCCAGACAACAGCGATGTCGA
CAAACTCTTTATCCAACTGGTTCAGACTTACAATCAGCTTTTCGAAGAGAACCCGATCAA
