>Addgene plasmid #47319 | Cas9m4-VP64 | addgene partial sequence | sequence record 68958 | TK-pA-R2 5'-GGTGGGGAAAAGGAAGAAAC-3'
GGTGGGGTATCGACAGAGTGCCAGCCCTGGGACCGAACCCCGCGTTTATGAACAAACGACCCAACACCCG
TGCGTTTTATTCTGTCTTTTTATTGCCGTCATAGCGCGGGTTCCTTCCGGTATTGTCTCCTTCCGTGTTT
CAGTTAGCCTCCCCCGTTTAAACTCATTACTAACCGGTAGGGATCGAACCCTTCATCTAGAGTTAATCAG
CATGTCCAGGTCGAAATCATCAAGGGCGTCACTGCCGAGCATGTCGAGGTCAAAGTCATCAAGGGCATCC
GAACCAAGCATGTCAAGGTCAAAATCATCGAGGGCGTCACTTCCCAGCATATCCAGATCAAAATCGTCCA
ATGCGTCAGCCCGTCCGGAACCGCTGGCCTCCACCTTCCTCTTCTTCTTGGGGTCAGCCCTGCTGTCTCC
ACCGAGCTGAGAGAGGTCGATTCTTGTTTCATAGAGCCCCGTAATTGACTGATGAATCAGTGTGGCGTCC
AGGACCTCCTTTGTAGAGGTGTACCGCTTTCTGTCTATGGTGGTGTCGAAGTACTTGAAGGCTGCAGGCG
CGCCCAAGTTGGTCAGAGTAAACAAGTGGATAATGTTTTCTGCCTGCTCCCTGATGGGCTTATCCCTGTG
CTTATTGTAAGCAGAAAGCACCTTATCGAGGTTAGCGTCGGCGAGGATCACTCTTTTGGAGAATTCGCTT
ATTTGCTCGATGATCTCATCAAGGTAGTGTTTGTGTTGTTCCACGAACAGCTGCTTCTGCTCATTATCTT
CGGGAGACCCTTTGAGCTTTTCATAGTGGCTGGCCAGATACAAGAAATTAACGTATTTAGAGGGCAGTGC
CAGCTCGTTACCTTTCTGCAGCTCGCCCGCACTAGCGAGCATTCGTTTCCGGCCGTTTTCAAGCTCAAAG
AGAGAGTACTTGGGAAGCTTAATGATGAGGTCTTTTTTGACCTCTTTA
